Addgene plasmid #186116: pIG-721pUC19-tNGFR-P2A-RhoH
Purpose: Knockin of truncated NGFR to target gene
Depositing lab: Alexander Marson. Depositing organization: J. David Gladstone Institutes. Publication: High-yield genome engineering in primary cells using a hybrid ssDNA repair template and small-molecule cocktails. Shy BR, Vykunta VS, Ha A, Talbot A, Roth TL, Nguyen DN, Pfeifer WG, Chen YY, Blaeschke F, Shifrut E, Vedova S, Mamedov MR, Chung JJ, Li H, Yu R, Wu D, Wolf J, Martin TG, Castro CE, Ye L, Esensten JH, Eyquem J, Marson A. Nat Biotechnol. 2022 Aug 25:10.1038/s41587-022-01418-8. doi: 10.1038/s41587-022-01418-8. PubMed 36008610.
Backbone
  Vector backbone: PUC19
  Vector type: CRISPR
Growth in bacteria
  Bacterial resistance: Ampicillin, 100 μg/mL
  Growth temperature: 37°C
  Growth strain: DH5alpha
  Copy number: High Copy
Gene/Insert
  Gene/Insert name: RHOH
  Species: H. sapiens (human)
  Mutation: WT with tNGFR sequence
  Entrez Gene: RHOH (a.k.a. ARHH, TTF)
  Cloning method: Unknown
Terms and licenses: Academic/Nonprofit Terms; Industry Terms: Not Available to Industry
Depositor comments: Please visit https://www.biorxiv.org/content/10.1101/2021.09.02.458799v1 for bioRxiv preprint.
How to cite: pIG-721pUC19-tNGFR-P2A-RhoH was a gift from Alexander Marson (Addgene plasmid # 186116 ; http://n2t.net/addgene:186116 ; RRID:Addgene_186116)
