[The description below was written by a language model from this plasmid's Addgene catalogue record and pLannotate feature annotations shown in this document.]
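Description:
pIG-721pUC19-tNGFR-P2A-RhoH is a 3,774 nt pUC19-based plasmid, catalogued as a CRISPR vector, that carries a homology-directed repair template for knocking a truncated NGFR (tNGFR) marker into the human RHOH gene. It is propagated in E. coli as a high-copy plasmid through the ColE1/pUC origin and selected with ampicillin via the β-lactamase gene and its bla promoter. Remnants of the pUC19 multiple cloning site and a lacZα fragment flank the insert. A short attB1-like match is also annotated in the backbone between the origin and AmpR, but nothing in the record indicates a functional role for it.

The annotated payload consists of an NGFR coding fragment of about 860 nt followed, after a short gap, by a 300 nt fragment of the RHOH coding sequence that runs up to the MCS. The gap is consistent with the P2A self-cleaving peptide given in the construct name, though it is not itself annotated. This layout suggests an in-frame fusion at the start of the RHOH coding region, in which tNGFR and RhoH would be translated from one transcript and separated at the 2A site. The RHOH fragment presumably serves as the downstream homology arm, and the roughly 300 nt of unannotated sequence upstream of NGFR is presumably the other arm. No mammalian promoter is annotated, so expression would depend on the endogenous locus after integration.

The record describes no guide RNA or Cas9 element, so the nuclease components must be supplied separately. Truncated NGFR is commonly used as a signalling-deficient surface marker for detecting or enriching edited cells. The associated work concerns high-yield genome engineering of primary cells with repair templates.
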