Features (pLannotate 1.2.2; 9 found; start..end, strand, type, name):
    314..1171    +  CDS            NGFR (fragment): TNR16_HUMAN - Also known as TNFRSF16. Experimental evidence at protein level: Swiss-Prot protein existence level 1. Low affinity receptor which can bind to NGF, BDNF, NTF3, and NTF4. Forms a heterodimeric receptor with SORCS2 that binds the precursor forms of NGF, BDNF and NTF3 with high affinity, and has much lower affinity for mature NGF and BDNF (PubMed:24908487). Plays an important role in differentiation and survival of specific neuronal populations during development (By similarity). Can mediate cell survival as well as cell death of neural cells. Plays a role in the inactivation of RHOA
   1226..1525    +  CDS            RHOH (fragment): RHOH_HUMAN - Also known as ARHH, TTF. Experimental evidence at protein level: Swiss-Prot protein existence level 1. Negative regulator of hematopoietic progenitor cell proliferation, survival and migration. Critical regulator of thymocyte development and T-cell antigen receptor (TCR) signaling by mediating recruitment and activation of ZAP70. Required for phosphorylation of CD3Z, membrane translocation of ZAP70 and subsequent activation of the ZAP70-mediated pathways. Essential for efficient beta-selection and positive selection by promoting the ZAP70-dependent phosphorylation of the LAT signa
   1525..1546    +  misc_feature   MCS (fragment): pUC18/19 multiple cloning site
   1791..2379    -  rep_origin     ori: high-copy-number ColE1/pMB1/pBR322/pUC origin of replication
   2496..2520    -  protein_bind   attB1: mutant version of attB; recombination site for the Gateway® BP reaction BP Clonase™
   2620..3480    -  CDS            AmpR: β-lactamase; bla; confers resistance to ampicillin, carbenicillin, and related antibiotics
   3481..3585    -  promoter       AmpR promoter: bla
   3672..3715    -  CDS            lacZα (fragment): LacZα fragment of β-galactosidase; lacZ fragment
   3767..14      +  misc_feature   MCS (fragment) (across the origin): pUC18/19 multiple cloning site
>Addgene plasmid #186116 | pIG-721pUC19-tNGFR-P2A-RhoH | addgene full sequence | sequence record 367825 | Addgene NGS Result
CGGTACCCGGGGATAATCAGTTTGCCAATGAGGAAGCCCCTTATCTTCAAAAAAGGCAAGAAAGAAAGAA
AGACTTCATTTTCCCCCTTCTCTTTCTGTTCCAGTTGAAGACTAGGCTTTGGAGGTTTTCAAAGCAGACG
GTGCTTGGATGGGCAGGGAGAAGTAACATTCTGCAAATCGCCGTCAGAGGTCCTGAGGACACAGACCTAC
CTGGCTTGCATTCCCCTTGCTGAATGGCGTGTGCTGCAGCTGCCCACTGAGGGCTCTTTTCCCTGGGATT
CTGGACTTCAGAGTACGACAGCACGCTGCGAAGATGGGTGCTGGTGCAACGGGGAGGGCTATGGATGGAC
CAAGGCTCCTTCTTCTTTTGCTCTTGGGCGTTAGTCTGGGTGGAGCTAAAGAGGCATGCCCCACCGGACT
TTACACACATTCCGGTGAGTGTTGCAAGGCCTGCAACCTGGGAGAAGGCGTCGCTCAACCCTGCGGGGCG
AATCAAACCGTATGCGAACCTTGCCTCGATTCTGTTACATTCTCCGATGTCGTCTCTGCGACGGAACCCT
GCAAGCCATGCACGGAATGTGTCGGGTTGCAAAGTATGTCAGCTCCTTGCGTTGAAGCAGACGATGCGGT
GTGTAGATGTGCCTATGGGTATTATCAAGACGAAACGACGGGACGGTGTGAAGCATGTCGAGTATGCGAG
GCGGGCAGTGGCCTCGTCTTCTCTTGTCAGGACAAGCAAAACACTGTCTGTGAAGAATGCCCTGATGGGA
CTTATAGTGATGAGGCGAATCACGTCGATCCATGTCTTCCCTGTACTGTCTGTGAAGACACTGAGAGACA
ATTGCGAGAGTGTACGCGATGGGCCGACGCAGAGTGCGAGGAGATCCCAGGTCGATGGATAACCAGGTCA
ACCCCTCCTGAGGGATCTGATAGTACCGCGCCCTCCACCCAAGAACCCGAAGCTCCACCTGAGCAAGACC
TCATAGCGTCCACAGTAGCAGGAGTTGTCACAACCGTCATGGGAAGTTCACAACCAGTAGTTACCAGGGG
TACCACGGATAACCTCATTCCGGTGTACTGCAGCATTCTCGCCGCTGTGGTTGTCGGACTTGTTGCATAC
ATTGCCTTCAAACGCTGGAATAGCCGCGCCAAGCGCTCGGGTTCGGGTGCCACCAACTTCAGCCTGCTGA
AGCAGGCCGGCGACGTGGAGGAGAACCCCGGCCCCCTGAGTTCTATCAAGTGCGTGTTGGTGGGCGACTC
TGCTGTGGGGAAAACCTCTCTGTTGGTGCGCTTCACCTCCGAGACCTTCCCGGAGGCCTACAAGCCCACA
GTGTACGAGAACACAGGGGTGGACGTCTTCATGGATGGCATCCAGATCAGCCTGGGCCTCTGGGACACAG
CCGGCAATGACGCCTTCAGAAGCATCCGGCCCCTGTCCTACCAGCAGGCAGACGTGGTGCTGATGTGCTA
CTCTGTGGCCAACCATAACTCATTCCTGAACTTGAAGAACAAGTGGATTGGTGAATCCTCTAGAGTCGAC
CTGCAGAGGCTAGGTGGAGGCTCAGTGATGATAAGTCTGCGATGGTGGATGCATGTGTCATGGTCATAGC
TGTTTCCTGTGTGAAATTGTTATCCGCTCAGAGGGCACAATCCTATTCCGCGCTATCCGACAATCTCCAA
GACATTAGGTGGAGTTCAGTTCGGCGTATGGCATATGTCGCTGGAAAGAACATGTGAGCAAAAGGCCAGC
AAAAGGCCAGGAACCGTAAAAAGGCCGCGTTGCTGGCGTTTTTCCATAGGCTCCGCCCCCCTGACGAGCA
TCACAAAAATCGACGCTCAAGTCAGAGGTGGCGAAACCCGACAGGACTATAAAGATACCAGGCGTTTCCC
CCTGGAAGCTCCCTCGTGCGCTCTCCTGTTCCGACCCTGCCGCTTACCGGATACCTGTCCGCCTTTCTCC
CTTCGGGAAGCGTGGCGCTTTCTCATAGCTCACGCTGTAGGTATCTCAGTTCGGTGTAGGTCGTTCGCTC
CAAGCTGGGCTGTGTGCACGAACCCCCCGTTCAGCCCGACCGCTGCGCCTTATCCGGTAACTATCGTCTT
GAGTCCAACCCGGTAAGACACGACTTATCGCCACTGGCAGCAGCCACTGGTAACAGGATTAGCAGAGCGA
GGTATGTAGGCGGTGCTACAGAGTTCTTGAAGTGGTGGCCTAACTACGGCTACACTAGAAGAACAGTATT
TGGTATCTGCGCTCTGCTGAAGCCAGTTACCTTCGGAAAAAGAGTTGGTAGCTCTTGATCCGGCAAACAA
ACCACCGCTGGTAGCGGTGGTTTTTTTGTTTGCAAGCAGCAGATTACGCGCAGAAAAAAAGGATCTCAAG
AAGATCCTTTGATCTTTTCTACGGGGTCTGACGCTCTATTCAACAAAGCCGCCGTCCCGTCAAGTCAGCG
TAAATGGGTAGGGGGCTTCAAATCGTCCTCGTGATACCAATTCGGAGCCTGCTTTTTTGTACAAACTTGT
TGATAATGGCAATTCAAGGATCTTCACCTAGATCCTTTTAAATTAAAAATGAAGTTTTAAATCAATCTAA
AGTATATATGAGTAAACTTGGTCTGACAGTTACCAATGCTTAATCAGTGAGGCACCTATCTCAGCGATCT
GTCTATTTCGTTCATCCATAGTTGCCTGACTCCCCGTCGTGTAGATAACTACGATACGGGAGGGCTTACC
ATCTGGCCCCAGTGCTGCAATGATACCGCGAGAGCCACGCTCACCGGCTCCAGATTTATCAGCAATAAAC
CAGCCAGCCGGAAGGGCCGAGCGCAGAAGTGGTCCTGCAACTTTATCCGCCTCCATCCAGTCTATTAATT
GTTGCCGGGAAGCTAGAGTAAGTAGTTCGCCAGTTAATAGTTTGCGCAACGTTGTTGCCATTGCTACAGG
CATCGTGGTGTCACGCTCGTCGTTTGGTATGGCTTCATTCAGCTCCGGTTCCCAACGATCAAGGCGAGTT
ACATGATCCCCCATGTTGTGCAAAAAAGCGGTTAGCTCCTTCGGTCCTCCGATCGTTGTCAGAAGTAAGT
TGGCCGCAGTGTTATCACTCATGGTTATGGCAGCACTGCATAATTCTCTTACTGTCATGCCATCCGTAAG
ATGCTTTTCTGTGACTGGTGAGTACTCAACCAAGTCATTCTGAGAATAGTGTATGCGGCGACCGAGTTGC
TCTTGCCCGGCGTCAATACGGGATAATACCGCGCCACATAGCAGAACTTTAAAAGTGCTCATCATTGGAA
AACGTTCTTCGGGGCGAAAACTCTCAAGGATCTTACCGCTGTTGAGATCCAGTTCGATGTAACCCACTCG
TGCACCCAACTGATCTTCAGCATCTTTTACTTTCACCAGCGTTTCTGGGTGAGCAAAAACAGGAAGGCAA
AATGCCGCAAAAAAGGGAATAAGGGCGACACGGAAATGTTGAATACTCATACTCTTCCTTTTTCAATATT
ATTGAAGCATTTATCAGGGTTATTGTCTCATGAGCGGATACATATTTGAATGTATTTAGAAAAATAAACA
AATAGGGGTTCCGCGCACATTTCCCCGAAAAGTGCCAGATACCTGAAACAAAACCCATCGTACGGCCAAG
GAAGTCTCCAATAACTGTGATCCACCACAAGCGCCAGGGTTTTCCCAGTCACGACGTTGTAAAACGACGG
CCAGTCATGCATAATCCGCACGCATCTGGAATAAGGAAGTGCCATTCCGCCTGACCTTCGAGCT
